>Addgene plasmid #68291 | SepOTSκ | depositor full sequence | sequence record 119488 | SepOTSκ sequence 8213 bps
TAAAGTATATTAGTTAAGTATAAGAAGGAGATATACATATGGGATCCATGTCTAAAGAAAAGTTTGAACG
TACAAAACCGCACGTTAACGTCGGTACTATCGGCCACGTTGACCATGGTAAAACAACGCTGACCGCTGCA
ATCACTACCGTACTGGCTAAAACCTACGGCGGTGCTGCTCGCGCATTCGACCAGATCGATAACGCGCCGG
AAGAAAAAGCTCGTGGTATCACCATCAACACTTCTCGGGTTGAATACGACACCCCGACCCGTCACTACGC
ACACGTAGACTGCCCGGGGCACGCCGACTATGTTAAAAACATGATCACCGGTGCTGCGCAGATGGACGGC
GCGATCCTGGTAGTTGCTGCGACTGACGGCCCGATGCCGCAGACTCGTGAGCACATCCTGCTGGGTCGTC
AGGTAGGCGTTCCGTACATCATCGTGTTCCTGAACAAATGCGACATGGTTGATGACGAAGAGCTGCTGGA
ACTGGTTGAAATGGAAGTTCGTGAACTTCTGTCTCAGTACGACTTCCCGGGCGACGACACTCCGATCGTT
CGTGGTTCTGCTCTGAAAGCGCTGGAAGGCGACGCAGAGTGGGAAGCGAAAATCCTGGAACTGGCTGGCT
TCCTGGATTCTTACATTCCGGAACCAGAGCGTGCGATTGACAAGCCGTTCCTGCTGCCGATCAACGGGGT
ATACTCCATCTCCGGTCGTGGTACCGTTGTTTCGGGTCGTGTAGAACGCGGTATCATCAAAGTTGGTGAA
GAAGTTGAAATCGTTGGTATCAAAGAGACTCAGAAGTCTACCTGTACTGGCGTTGAAATGTTCCGCAAAC
TGCTGGACGAAGGCCGTGCTGGTGAGTGGGTAGGTGTTCTGCTGCGTGGTATCAAACGTGAAGAAATCGA
ACGTGGTCAGGTACTGGCTAAGCCGGGCACCATCAAGCCGCACACCAAGTTCGAATCTGAAGTGTACATT
CTGTCCAAAGATGAAGGCGGCCGTCATACTCCGTTCTTCAAAGGCTACCGTCCGCAGTTCTACTTCCGTA
CTACTGACGTGACTGGTACCATCGAACTGCCGGAAGGCGTAGAGATGGTAATGCCGGGCGACAACATCAA
AATGGTTGTTACCCTGATCCACCCGATCGCGATGGACGACGGTCTGCGTTTCGCAATCCGTGAAGGCGGC
CGTACCGTTGGCGCGGGCGTTGTAGCAAAAGTTCTGAGCTAATGGCGCGCCGTCGACCTGCAGGCATGCA
AGCTTGGCTGTTTTGGCGGATGAGAGAAGATTTTCAGCCTGATACAGATTAAATCAGAACGCAGAAGCGG
TCTGATAAAACAGAATTTGCCTGGCGGCAGTAGCGCGGTGGTCCCACCTGACCCCATGCCGAACTCAGAA
GTGAAACGCCGTAGCGCCGATGGTAGTGTGGGGTCTCCCCATGCGAGAGTAGGGAACTGCCAGGCATCAA
ATAAAACGAAAGGCTCAGTCGAAAGACTGGGCCTTTCGTTTTATCTGTTGTTTGTCGGTGAACGCTCTCC
TGAGTAGGACAAATCCGCCGGGAGCGGATTTGAACGTTGCGAAGCAACGGCCCGGAGGGTGGCGGGCAGG
ACGCCCGCCATAAACTGCCAGGCATCAAATTAAGCAGAAGGCCATCCTGACGGATGGCCTTTTTGCGTTT
CTACAAACTCTTTTTGTTTGCTAGCTTTTCTCTGGTCCCGCCGCATCCATACCGCCAGTTGTTTACCCTC
ACAACGTTCCAGTAACCGGGCATGTTCATCATCAGTAACCCGTATCGTGAGCATCCTCTCTCGTTTCATC
GGTATCATTACCCCCATGAACAGAAATCCCCCTTACACGGAGGCATCAGTGACCAAACAGGAAAAAACCG
CCCTTAACATGGCCCGCTTTATCAGAAGCCAGACATTAACGCTTCTGGAGAAACTCAACGAGCTGGACGC
GGATGAACAGGCAGACATCTGTGAATCGCTTCACGACCACGCTGATGAGCTTTACCGCAGCTGCCTCGCG
CGTTTCGGTGATGACGGTGAAAACCTCTGACACATGCAGCTCCCGGAGACGGTCACAGCTTGTCTGTAAG
CGGATGCCGGGAGCAGACAAGCCCGTCAGGGCGCGTCAGCGGGTGTTGGCGGGTGTCGGGGCGCAGCCAT
GACCCAGTCACGTAGCGATAGCGGAGTGTATACTGGCTTAACTATGCGGCATCAGAGCAGATTGTACTGA
GAGTGCACCATATATGCGGTGTGAAATACCGCACAGATGCGTAAGGAGAAAATACCGCATCAGGCGCTCT
TCCGCTTCCTCGCTCACTGACTCGCTGCGCTCGGTCGTTCGGCTGCGGCGAGCGGTATCAGCTCACTCAA
AGGCGGTAATACGGTTATCCACAGAATCAGGGGATAACGCAGGAAAGAACATGTGAGCAAAAGGCCAGCA
AAAGGCCAGGAACCGTAAAAAGGCCGCGTTGCTGGCGTTTTTCCATAGGCTCCGCCCCCCTGACGAGCAT
CACAAAAATCGACGCTCAAGTCAGAGGTGGCGAAACCCGACAGGACTATAAAGATACCAGGCGTTTCCCC
CTGGAAGCTCCCTCGTGCGCTCTCCTGTTCCGACCCTGCCGCTTACCGGATACCTGTCCGCCTTTCTCCC
TTCGGGAAGCGTGGCGCTTTCTCATAGCTCACGCTGTAGGTATCTCAGTTCGGTGTAGGTCGTTCGCTCC
AAGCTGGGCTGTGTGCACGAACCCCCCGTTCAGCCCGACCGCTGCGCCTTATCCGGTAACTATCGTCTTG
AGTCCAACCCGGTAAGACACGACTTATCGCCACTGGCAGCAGCCACTGGTAACAGGATTAGCAGAGCGAG
GTATGTAGGCGGTGCTACAGAGTTCTTGAAGTGGTGGCCTAACTACGGCTACACTAGAAGGACAGTATTT
GGTATCTGCGCTCTGCTGAAGCCAGTTACCTTCGGAAAAAGAGTTGGTAGCTCTTGATCCGGCAAACAAA
CCACCGCTGGTAGCGGTGGTTTTTTTGTTTGCAAGCAGCAGATTACGCGCAGAAAAAAAGGATCTCAAGA
AGATCCTTTGATCTTTTCTACGGGGTCTGACGCTCAGTGGAACGAAAACTCACGTTAAGGGATTTTGGTC
ATGAACAATAAAACTGTCTGCTTACATAAACAGTAATACAAGGGGTGTTATGAGCCATATTCAACGGGAA
ACGTCTTGCTCTAGGCCGCGATTAAATTCCAACATGGATGCTGATTTATATGGGTATAAATGGGCTCGCG
ATAATGTCGGGCAATCAGGTGCGACAATCTATCGATTGTATGGGAAGCCCGATGCGCCAGAGTTGTTTCT
GAAACATGGCAAAGGTAGCGTTGCCAATGATGTTACAGATGAGATGGTCAGACTAAACTGGCTGACGGAA
TTTATGCCTCTTCCGACCATCAAGCATTTTATCCGTACTCCTGATGATGCATGGTTACTCACCACTGCGA
TCCCCGGGAAAACAGCATTCCAGGTATTAGAAGAATATCCTGATTCAGGTGAAAATATTGTTGATGCGCT
GGCAGTGTTCCTGCGCCGGTTGCATTCGATTCCTGTTTGTAATTGTCCTTTTAACAGCGATCGCGTATTT
CGTCTCGCTCAGGCGCAATCACGAATGAATAACGGTTTGGTTGATGCGAGTGATTTTGATGACGAGCGTA
ATGGCTGGCCTGTTGAACAAGTCTGGAAAGAAATGCATAAACTTTTGCCATTCTCACCGGATTCAGTCGT
CACTCATGGTGATTTCTCACTTGATAACCTTATTTTTGACGAGGGGAAATTAATAGGTTGTATTGATGTT
GGACGAGTCGGAATCGCAGACCGATACCAGGATCTTGCCATCCTATGGAACTGCCTCGGTGAGTTTTCTC
CTTCATTACAGAAACGGCTTTTTCAAAAATATGGTATTGATAATCCTGATATGAGTAAATTGCAGTTTCA
TTTGATGCTCGATGAGTTTTTCTAAGAATTAATTCATGAGCGGATACATATTTGAATGTATTTAGAAAAA
TAAACAAATAGGGGTTCCGCGCACATTTCCCCGAAAAGTGCCAGGCCGCGCTTCTTTGAGCGAACGATCA
AAAATAAGTGGCGCCCCATCAAAAAAATATTCTCAACATAAAAAACTTTGTGTAATACTTGTAACGCTGA
ATTCGCCGGGGTAGTCTAGGGGTTAGGCAGCGGACTCTAAATCCGCCTTACGTGGGTTCAAATCCCACCC
CCGGCTCCAGGATCCTCTAGAGTCGACCTGCAGATCCTTAGCGAAAGCTAAGGATTTTTTTTGCCGCGGC
GCTTCTTTGAGCGAACGATCAAAAATAAGTGGCGCCCCATCAAAAAAATATTCTCAACATAAAAAACTTT
GTGTAATACTTGTAACGCTGAATTCGCCGGGGTAGTCTAGGGGTTAGGCAGCGGACTCTAAATCCGCCTT
ACGTGGGTTCAAATCCCACCCCCGGCTCCAGGATCCTCTAGAGTCGACCTGCAGATCCTTAGCGAAAGCT
AAGGATTTTTTTTGCGGCCCGGCCGCGCTTCTTTGAGCGAACGATCAAAAATAAGTGGCGCCCCATCAAA
AAAATATTCTCAACATAAAAAACTTTGTGTAATACTTGTAACGCTGAATTCGCCGGGGTAGTCTAGGGGT
TAGGCAGCGGACTCTAAATCCGCCTTACGTGGGTTCAAATCCCACCCCCGGCTCCAGGATCCTCTAGAGT
CGACCTGCAGATCCTTAGCGAAAGCTAAGGATTTTTTTTGCCGCGGCGCTTCTTTGAGCGAACGATCAAA
AATAAGTGGCGCCCCATCAAAAAAATATTCTCAACATAAAAAACTTTGTGTAATACTTGTAACGCTGAAT
TCGCCGGGGTAGTCTAGGGGTTAGGCAGCGGACTCTAAATCCGCCTTACGTGGGTTCAAATCCCACCCCC
GGCTCCAGGATCCTCTAGAGTCGACCTGCAGATCCTTAGCGAAAGCTAAGGATTTTTTTTGCGGCCGCTT
TCACCGTCATCACCGAAACGCGCGAGGCAGCAGATCAATTCGCGCGCGAAGGCGAAGCGGCATGCATTTA
CGTTGACACCATCGAATGGTGCAAAACCTTTCGCGGTATGGCATGATAGCGCCCGGAAGAGAGTCAATTC
AGGGTGGTGAATGTGAAACCAGTAACGTTATACGATGTCGCAGAGTATGCCGGTGTCTCTTATCAGACCG
TTTCCCGCGTGGTGAACCAGGCCAGCCACGTTTCTGCGAAAACGCGGGAAAAAGTGGAAGCGGCGATGGC
GGAGCTGAATTACATTCCCAACCGCGTGGCACAACAACTGGCGGGCAAACAGTCGTTGCTGATTGGCGTT
GCCACCTCCAGTCTGGCCCTGCACGCGCCGTCGCAAATTGTCGCGGCGATTAAATCTCGCGCCGATCAAC
TGGGTGCCAGCGTGGTGGTGTCGATGGTAGAACGAAGCGGCGTCGAAGCCTGTAAAGCGGCGGTGCACAA
TCTTCTCGCGCAACGCGTCAGTGGGCTGATCATTAACTATCCGCTGGATGACCAGGATGCCATTGCTGTG
GAAGCTGCCTGCACTAATGTTCCGGCGTTATTTCTTGATGACTCTGACCAGACACCCATCAACAGTATTA
TTTTCTCCCATGAAGACGGTACGCGACTGGGCGTGGAGCATCTGGTCGCATTGGGTCACCAGCAAATCGC
GCTGTTAGCGGGCCCATTAAGTTCTGTCTCGGCGCGTCTGCGTCTGGCTGGCTGGCATAAATATCTCACT
CGCAATCAAATTCAGCCGATAGCGGAACGGGAAGGCGACTGGAGTGCCATGTCCGGTTTTCAACAAACCA
TGCAAATGCTGAATGAGGGCATCGTTCCCACTGCGATGCTGGTTGCCAACGATCAGATGGCGCTGGGCGC
AATGCGCGCCATTACCGAGTCCGGGCTGCGCGTTGGTGCGGATATCTCGGTAGTGGGATACGACGATACC
GAAGACAGCTCATGTTATATCCCGCCGTTAACCACCATCAAACAGGATTTTCGCCTGCTGGGGCAAACCA
GCGTGGACCGCTTGCTGCAACTCTCTCAGGGCCAGGCGGTGAAGGGCAATCAGCTGTTGCCCGTCTCACT
GGTGAAAAGAAAAACCACCCTGGCGCCCAATACGCAAACCGCCTCTCCCCGCGCGTTGGCCGATTCATTA
ATGCAGCTGGCACGACAGGTTTCCCGACTGGAAAGCGGGCAGTGAGCGCAACGCAATTAATGTGAGTTAG
CGCGAATTGATCTGGTTTGACAGCTTATCATCGACTGCACGGTGCACCAATGCTTCTGGCGTCAGGCAGC
CATCGGAAGCTGTGGTATGGCTGTGCAGGTCGTAAATCACTGCATAATTCGTGTCGCTCAAGGCGCACTC
CCGTTCTGGATAATGTTTTTTGCGCCGACATCATAACGGTTCTGGCAAATATTCTGAAATGAGCTGTTGA
CAATTAATCATCCGGCTCGTATAATGTGTGGAATTGTGAGCGGATAACAATTTCACACAGGAAACAGACC
CATGGCAATGTTTAAAAGAGAAGAAATCATTGAAATGGCCAATAAGGACTTTGAAAAAGCATGGATCGAA
ACTAAAGACCTTATAAAAGCTAAAAAGATAAACGAAAGTTACCCAAGAATAAAACCAGTTTTTGGAAAAA
CACACCCTGTAAATGACACTATTGAAAATTTAAGACAGGCATATCTTAGAATGGGTTTTGAAGAATATAT
AAACCCAGTAATTGTCGATGAAAGAGATATTTATAAACAATTCGGCCCAGAAGCTATGGCAGTTTTGGAT
AGATGCTTTTATTTAGCGGGACTTCCAAGACCTGACGTTGGTTTGAGCGATGAAAAAATTTCACAGATTG
AAAAACTTGGAATTAAAGTTTCTGAGCACAAAGAAAGTTTACAAAAAATACTTCACGGATACAAAAAAGG
AACTCTTGATGGTGACGATTTAGTTTTAGAAATTTCAAATGCACTTGAAATTTCAAGCGAGATGGGTTTA
AAAATTTTAGAAGATGTTTTCCCAGAATTTAAGGATTTAACCGCAGTTTCTTCAAAATTAACTTTAAGAA
GCCACATGACTTCAGGATGGTTCCTTACTGTTTCAGACCTCATGAACAAAAAACCCTTGCCATTTAAACT
CTTTTCAATCGATAGATGTTTTAGAAGAGAACAAAAAGAAGATAAAAGCCACTTAATGACATACCACTCT
GCATCCTGTGCAATTGCAGGTGAAGGCGTGGATATTAATGATGGAAAAGCAATTGCAGAAGGATTATTAT
CCCAATTTGGCTTTACAAACTTTAAATTCATTCCTGATGAAAAGAAAAGTAAATACTACACCCCTGAAAC
ACAGACTGAAGTTTACGCATACCACCCAAAATTAAAAGAATGGCTCGAAGTTGCTACATTTGGAGTATAT
TCGCCAGTTGCATTAAGCAAATACGGAATAGATGTACCTGTAATGAATTTGGGTCTTGGTGTTGAAAGAC
TTGCAATGATTTCTGGAAATTTCGCAGATGTTCGAGAAATGGTATATCCTCAGTTTTACGAACACAAACT
TAATGACCGGAATGTCGCTTCAATGGTAAAACTCGATAAAGTTCCAGTAATGGATGAAATTTACGATTTA
ACAAAAGAATTAATTGAGTCATGTGTTAAAAACAAAGATTTAAAATCCCCTTGTGAATTAGCTATTGAAA
AAACGTTTTCATTTGGAAAAACCAAGAAAAATGTAAAAATAAACATTTTTGAAAAAGAAGAAGGTAAAAA
TTTACTCGGACCTTCAATTTTAAACGAAATCTACGTTTACGATGGAAATGTAATTGGAATTCCTGAAAGC
TTTGACGGAGTAAAAGAAGAATTTAAAGACTTCTTAGAAAAAGGAAAATCAGAAGGGGTAGCAACAGGCA
TTCGATATATCGATGCGCTTTGCTTTAAAATTACTTCAAAATTAGAAGAAGCATTTGTGTCAAACACTAC
TGAATTCAAAGTTAAAGTTCCAATTGTCAGAAGTTTAAGCGACATTAACTTAAAAATCGATGATATCGCA
TTAAAACAGATCATGAGCAAAAATAAAGTAATCGACGTTAGAGGCCCAGTCTTTTTAAATGTCGAAGTAA
AAATTGAATAAGAGCTCGGTACC
Features (pLannotate 1.2.2; 31 found; start..end, strand, type, name):
     48..1229    +  CDS            tufB: EFTU2_ECOLI - Experimental evidence at protein level: Swiss-Prot protein existence level 1. (Microbial infection) Upon infection by bacteriophage Qbeta, part of the viral RNA-dependent RNA polymerase complex. With EF-Ts may provide a stabilizing scaffold for the beta (catalytic) subunit. Helps separate the double-stranded RNA of the template and growing RNA during elongation (PubMed:22245970). With the beta subunit helps form the exit tunnel for template RNA. The GTPase activity of this subunit is not required for viral RNA replication (PubMed:20798060). From Escherichia coli (strain K12).
   1242..1265    +  misc_feature   MCS (fragment): pUC18/19 multiple cloning site
   1349..1464    +  ncRNA          5S rRNA: Accession: RF00001 - 5S ribosomal RNA
   1468..1554    +  terminator     rrnB T1 terminator: Escherichia coli rrnB; transcription terminator T1 from the E. coli rrnB gene
   1646..1673    +  terminator     rrnB T2 terminator: transcription terminator T2 from the E. coli rrnB gene
   1718..1828    -  CDS            mbeC (fragment): MBEC_ECOLX - Experimental evidence at protein level: Swiss-Prot protein existence level 1. Required for efficient mobilization of ColE1 plasmid and is thus essential to promote the specific transfer of the plasmid during conjugation. Probably functions by inducing DNA bending, helping the MbeA relaxase to melt the DNA around the nic site and cleave the phosphodiester bond. Binds specifically double-stranded DNA (dsDNA) containing the ColE1 oriT but does not recognize the inverted repeat (IR). From Escherichia coli.
   1869..2060    +  CDS            rop: Rop protein, which maintains plasmids at low copy number; rop
   2162..2304    +  misc_feature   bom: basis of mobility region from pBR322
   2490..3078    -  rep_origin     ori: high-copy-number ColE1/pMB1/pBR322/pUC origin of replication
   3200..4015    +  CDS            KanR: aminoglycoside phosphotransferase; aph(3')-Ia; confers resistance to kanamycin in bacteria or G418 (Geneticin®) in eukaryotes
   4024..4081    -  promoter       AmpR promoter (fragment): bla
   4204..4275    +  ncRNA          tRNA: Accession: RF00005 - tRNA
   4280..4303    +  misc_feature   MCS (fragment): pUC18/19 multiple cloning site
   4304..4332    +  terminator     bacterial terminator (fragment): putative bacterial transcription terminator
   4435..4506    +  ncRNA          tRNA: Accession: RF00005 - tRNA
   4511..4534    +  misc_feature   MCS (fragment): pUC18/19 multiple cloning site
   4535..4563    +  terminator     bacterial terminator (fragment): putative bacterial transcription terminator
   4671..4742    +  ncRNA          tRNA: Accession: RF00005 - tRNA
   4747..4770    +  misc_feature   MCS (fragment): pUC18/19 multiple cloning site
   4771..4799    +  terminator     bacterial terminator (fragment): putative bacterial transcription terminator
   4902..4973    +  ncRNA          tRNA: Accession: RF00005 - tRNA
   4978..5001    +  misc_feature   MCS (fragment): pUC18/19 multiple cloning site
   5002..5030    +  terminator     bacterial terminator (fragment): putative bacterial transcription terminator
   5039..5071    -  CDS            rop (fragment): Rop protein, which maintains plasmids at low copy number; rop
   5115..5192    +  promoter       lacIq promoter: lacI (mutant); In the lacIq allele, a single base change in the promoter boosts expression of the lacI gene about 10-fold.
   5193..6275    +  CDS            lacI: lac repressor; lacI; The lac repressor binds to the lac operator to inhibit transcription in E. coli. This inhibition can be relieved by adding lactose or isopropyl-β-D-thiogalactopyranoside (IPTG).
   6317..6334    +  promoter       tet promoter (fragment): E. coli promoter for tetracycline efflux protein gene
   6330..6431    -  CDS            yciV (fragment): RNAAM_ECOLI - Also known as trpH From Escherichia coli (strain K12).
   6507..6536    +  promoter       trc promoter: strong E. coli promoter; hybrid between the trp and lac UV5 promoters
   6544..6560    +  protein_bind   lac operator: The lac repressor binds to the lac operator to inhibit transcription in E. coli. This inhibition can be relieved by adding lactose or isopropyl-β-D-thiogalactopyranoside (IPTG). lac repressor encoded by lacI
   6588..8198    +  CDS            sepS: SEPS_METMP - Experimental evidence at protein level: Swiss-Prot protein existence level 1. Catalyzes the attachment of O-phosphoserine (Sep) to tRNA(Cys). From Methanococcus maripaludis (strain S2 / LL).
