>Addgene plasmid #68291 | SepOTSκ | addgene full sequence | sequence record 326176 | Addgene NGS Result
TTGACAATTAATCATCCGGCCCGTATAATGTGTGGAATTGTGAGCGGATAACAATTTCACACAGGAAACA
GACCATGGCAATGTTTAAAAGAGAAGAAATCATTGAAATGGCCAATAAGGACTTTGAAAAAGCATGGATC
GAAACTAAAGACCTTATAAAAGCTAAAAAGATAAACGAAAGTTACCCAAGAATAAAACCAGTTTTTGGAA
AAACACACCCTGTAAATGACACTATTGAAAATTTAAGACAGGCATATCTTAGAATGGGTTTTGAAGAATA
TATAAACCCAGTAATTGTCGATGAAAGAGATATTTATAAACAATTCGGCCCAGAAGCTATGGCAGTTTTG
GATAGATGCTTTTATTTAGCGGGACTTCCAAGACCTGACGTTGGTTTGAGCGATGAAAAAATTTCACAGA
TTGAAAAACTTGGAATTAAAGTTTCTGAGCACAAAGAAAGTTTACAAAAAATACTTCACGGATACAAAAA
AGGAACTCTTGATGGTGACGATTTAGTTTTAGAAATTTCAAATGCACTTGAAATTTCAAGCGAGATGGGT
TTAAAAATTTTAGAAGATGTTTTCCCAGAATTTAAGGATTTAACCGCAGTTTCTTCAAAATTAACTTTAA
GAAGCCACATGACTTCAGGATGGTTCCTTACTGTTTCAGACCTCATGAACAAAAAACCCTTGCCATTTAA
ACTCTTTTCAATCGATAGATGTTTTAGAAGAGAACAAAAAGAAGATAAAAGCCACTTAATGACATACCAC
TCTGCATCCTGTGCAATTGCAGGTGAAGGCGTGGATATTAATGATGGAAAAGCAATTGCAGAAGGATTAT
TATCCCAATTTGGCTTTACAAACTTTAAATTCATTCCTGATGAAAAGAAAAGTAAATACTACACCCCTGA
AACACAGACTGAAGTTTACGCATACCACCCAAAATTAAAAGAATGGCTCGAAGTTGCTACATTTGGAGTA
TATTCGCCAGTTGCATTAAGCAAATACGGAATAGATGTACCTGTAATGAATTTGGGTCTTGGTGTTGAAA
GACTTGCAATGATTTCTGGAAATTTCGCAGATGTTCGAGAAATGGTATATCCTCAGTTTTACGAACACAA
ACTTAATGACCGGAATGTCGCTTCAATGGTAAAACTCGATAAAGTTCCAGTAATGGATGAAATTTACGAT
TTAACAAAAGAATTAATTGAGTCATGTGTTAAAAACAAAGATTTAAAATCCCCTTGTGAATTAGCTATTG
AAAAAACGTTTTCATTTGGAAAAACCAAGAAAAATGTAAAAATAAACATTTTTGAAAAAGAAGAAGGTAA
AAATTTACTCGGACCTTCAATTTTAAACGAAATCTACGTTTACGATGGAAATGTAATTGGAATTCCTGAA
AGCTTTGACGGAGTAAAAGAAGAATTTAAAGACTTCTTAGAAAAAGGAAAATCAGAAGGGGTAGCAACAG
GCATTCGATATATCGATGCGCTTTGCTTTAAAATTACTTCAAAATTAGAAGAAGCATTTGTGTCAAACAC
TACTGAATTCAAAGTTAAAGTTCCAATTGTCAGAAGTTTAAGCGACATTAACTTAAAAATCGATGATATC
GCATTAAAACAGATCATGAGCAAAAATAAAGTAATCGACGTTAGAGGCCCAGTCTTTTTAAATGTCGAAG
TAAAAATTGAATAAGAGCTCGGTACCTAAAGTATATTAGTTAAGTATAAGAAGGAGATATACATATGGGA
TCCATGTCTAAAGAAAAGTTTGAACGTACAAAACCGCACGTTAACGTCGGTACTATCGGCCACGTTGACC
ATGGTAAAACAACGCTGACCGCTGCAATCACTACCGTACTGGCTAAAACCTACGGCGGTGCTGCTCGCGC
ATTCGACCAGATCGATAACGCGCCGGAAGAAAAAGCTCGTGGTATCACCATCAACACTTCTCGGGTTGAA
TACGACACCCCGACCCGTCACTACGCACACGTAGACTGCCCGGGGCACGCCGACTATGTTAAAAACATGA
TCACCGGTGCTGCGCAGATGGACGGCGCGATCCTGGTAGTTGCTGCGACTGACGGCCCGATGCCGCAGAC
TCGTGAGCACATCCTGCTGGGTCGTCAGGTAGGCGTTCCGTACATCATCGTGTTCCTGAACAAATGCGAC
ATGGTTGATGACGAAGAGCTGCTGGAACTGGTTGAAATGGAAGTTCGTGAACTTCTGTCTCAGTACGACT
TCCCGGGCGACGACACTCCGATCGTTCGTGGTTCTGCTCTGAAAGCGCTGGAAGGCGACGCAGAGTGGGA
AGCGAAAATCCTGGAACTGGCTGGCTTCCTGGATTCTTACATTCCGGAACCAGAGCGTGCGATTGACAAG
CCGTTCCTGCTGCCGATCAACGGGGTATACTCCATCTCCGGTCGTGGTACCGTTGTTTCGGGTCGTGTAG
AACGCGGTATCATCAAAGTTGGTGAAGAAGTTGAAATCGTTGGTATCAAAGAGACTCAGAAGTCTACCTG
TACTGGCGTTGAAATGTTCCGCAAACTGCTGGACGAAGGCCGTGCTGGTGAGTGGGTAGGTGTTCTGCTG
CGTGGTATCAAACGTGAAGAAATCGAACGTGGTCAGGTACTGGCTAAGCCGGGCACCATCAAGCCGCACA
CCAAGTTCGAATCTGAAGTGTACATTCTGTCCAAAGATGAAGGCGGCCGTCATACTCCGTTCTTCAAAGG
CTACCGTCCGCAGTTCTACTTCCGTACTACTGACGTGACTGGTACCATCGAACTGCCGGAAGGCGTAGAG
ATGGTAATGCCGGGCGACAACATCAAAATGGTTGTTACCCTGATCCACCCGATCGCGATGGACGACGGTC
TGCGTTTCGCAATCCGTGAAGGCGGCCGTACCGTTGGCGCGGGCGTTGTAGCAAAAGTTCTGAGCTAATG
GCGCGCCGTCGACCTGCAGGCATGCAAGCTTGGCTGTTTTGGCGGATGAGAGAAGATTTTCAGCCTGATA
CAGATTAAATCAGAACGCAGAAGCGGTCTGATAAAACAGAATTTGCCTGGCGGCAGTAGCGCGGTGGTCC
CACCTGACCCCATGCCGAACTCAGAAGTGAAAGGCCGTAGCGCCGATGGTAGTGTGGGGTCTCCCCATGC
GAGAGTAGGGAACTGCCAGGCATCAAATAAAACGAAAGGCTCAGTCGAAAGACTGGGCCTTTCGTTTTAT
CTGTTGTTTGTCGGTGAACGCTCTCCTGAGTAGGACAAATCCGCCGGGAGCGGATTTGAACGTTGCGAAG
CAACGGCCCGGAGGGTGGCGGGCAGGACGCCCGCCATAAACTGCCAGGCATCAAATTAAGCAGAAGGCCA
TCCTGACGGATGGCCTTTTTGCGTTTCTACAAACTCTTTTTGTTTGCTAGCTTTTCTCTGGTCCCGCCGC
ATCCATACCGCCAGTTGTTTACCCTCACAACGTTCCAGTAACCGGGCATGTTCATCATCAGTAACCCGTA
TCGTGAGCATCCTCTCTCGTTTCATCGGTATCATTACCCCCATGAACAGAAATCCCCCTTACACGGAGGC
ATCAGTGACCAAACAGGAAAAAACCGCCCTTAACATGGCCCGCTTTATCAGAAGCCAGACATTAACGCTT
CTGGAGAAACTCAACGAGCTGGACGCGGATGAACAGGCAGACATCTGTGAATCGCTTCACGACCACGCTG
ATGAGCTTTACCGCAGCTGCCTCGCGCGTTTCGGTGATGACGGTGAAAACCTCTGACACATGCAGCTCCC
GGAGACGGTCACAGCTTGTCTGTAAGCGGATGCCGGGAGCAGACAAGCCCGTCAGGGCGCGTCAGCGGGT
GTTGGCGGGTGTCGGGGCGCAGCCATGACCCAGTCACGTAGCGATAGCGGAGTGTATACTGGCTTAACTA
TGCGGCATCAGAGCAGATTGTACTGAGAGTGCACCATTGCGGTGTGAAATACCGCACAGATGCGTAAGGA
GAAAATACCGCATCAGGCGCTCTTCCGCTTCCTCGCTCACTGACTCGCTGCGCTCGGTCGTTCGGCTGCG
GCGAGCGGTATCAGCTCACTCAAAGGCGGTAATACGGTTATCCACAGAATCAGGGGATAACGCAGGAAAG
AACATGTGAGCAAAAGGCCAGCAAAAGGCCAGGAACCGTAAAAAGGCCGCGTTGCTGGCGTTTTTCCATA
GGCTCCGCCCCCCTGACGAGCATCACAAAAATCGACGCTCAAGTCAGAGGTGGCGAAACCCGACAGGACT
ATAAAGATACCAGGCGTTTCCCCCTGGAAGCTCCCTCGTGCGCTCTCCTGTTCCGACCCTGCCGCTTACC
GGATACCTGTCCGCCTTTCTCCCTTCGGGAAGCGTGGCGCTTTCTCATAGCTCACGCTGTAGGTATCTCA
GTTCGGTGTAGGTCGTTCGCTCCAAGCTGGGCTGTGTGCACGAACCCCCCGTTCAGCCCGACCGCTGCGC
CTTATCCGGTAACTATCGTCTTGAGTCCAACCCGGTAAGACACGACTTATCGCCACTGGCAGCAGCCACT
GGTAACAGGATTAGCAGAGCGAGGTATGTAGGCGGTGCTACAGAGTTCTTGAAGTGGTGGCCTAACTACG
GCTACACTAGAAGGACAGTATTTGGTATCTGCGCTCTGCTGAAGCCAGTTACCTTCGGAAAAAGAGTTGG
TAGCTCTTGATCCGGCAAACAAACCACCGCTGGTAGCGGTGGTTTTTTTGTTTGCAAGCAGCAGATTACG
CGCAGAAAAAAAGGATCTCAAGAAGATCCTTTGATCTTTTCTACGGGGTCTGACGCTCAGTGGAACGAAA
ACTCACGTTAAGGGATTTTGGTCATGAACAATAAAACTGTCTGCTTACATAAACAGTAATACAAGGGGTG
TTATGAGCCATATTCAACGGGAAACGTCTTGCTCTAGGCCGCGATTAAATTCCAACATGGATGCTGATTT
ATATGGGTATAAATGGGCTCGCGATAATGTCGGGCAATCAGGTGCGACAATCTATCGATTGTATGGGAAG
CCCGATGCGCCAGAGTTGTTTCTGAAACATGGCAAAGGTAGCGTTGCCAATGATGTTACAGATGAGATGG
TCAGACTAAACTGGCTGACGGAATTTATGCCTCTTCCGACCATCAAGCATTTTATCCGTACTCCTGATGA
TGCATGGTTACTCACCACTGCGATCCCCGGGAAAACAGCATTCCAGGTATTAGAAGAATATCCTGATTCA
GGTGAAAATATTGTTGATGCGCTGGCAGTGTTCCTGCGCCGGTTGCATTCGATTCCTGTTTGTAATTGTC
CTTTTAACAGCGATCGCGTATTTCGTCTCGCTCAGGCGCAATCACGAATGAATAACGGTTTGGTTGATGC
GAGTGATTTTGATGACGAGCGTAATGGCTGGCCTGTTGAACAAGTCTGGAAAGAAATGCATAAACTTTTG
CCATTCTCACCGGATTCAGTCGTCGCTCATGGTGATTTCTCACTTGATAACCTTATTTTTGACGAGGGGA
AATTAATAGGTTGTATTGATGTTGGACGAGTCGGAATCGCAGACCGATACCAGGATCTTGCCATCCTATG
GAACTGCCTCGGTGAGTTTTCTCCTTCATTACAGAAACGGCTTTTTCAAAAATATGGTATTGATAATCCT
GATATGAGTAAATTGCAGTTTCATTTGATGCTCGATGAGTTTTTCTAAGAATTAATTCATGAGCGGATAC
ATATTTGAATGTATTTAGAAAAATAAACAAATAGGGGTTCCGCGCACATTTCCCCGAAAAGTGCCAGGCC
GCGCTTCTTTGAGCGAACGATCAAAAATAAGTGGCGCCCCATCAAAAAAATATTCTCAACATAAAAAACT
TTGTGTAATACTTGTAACGCTGAATTCGCCGGGGTAGTCTAGGGGTTAGGCAGCGGACTCTAAATCCGCC
TTACGTGGGTTCAAATCCCACCCCCGGCTCCAGGATCCTCTAGAGTCGACCTGCAGATCCTTAGCGAAAG
CTAAGGATTTTTTTTGCCGCGGCGCTTCTTTGAGCGAACGATCAAAAATAAGTGGCGCCCCATCAAAAAA
ATATTCTCAACATAAAAAACTTTGTGTAATACTTGTAACGCTGAATTCGCCGGGGTAGTCTAGGGGTTAG
GCAGCGGACTCTAAATCCGCCTTACGTGGGTTCAAATCCCACCCCCGGCTCCAGGATCCTCTAGAGTCGA
CCTGCAGATCCTTAGCGAAAGCTAAGGATTTTTTTTGCGGCCCGGCCGCGCTTCTTTGAGCGAACGATCA
AAAATAAGTGGCGCCCCATCAAAAAAATATTCTCAACATAAAAAACTTTGTGTAATACTTGTAACGCTGA
ATTCGCCGGGGTAGTCTAGGGGTTAGGCAGCGGACTCTAAATCCGCCTTACGTGGGTTCAAATCCCACCC
CCGGCTCCAGGATCCTCTAGAGTCGACCTGCAGATCCTTAGCGAAAGCTAAGGATTTTTTTTGCCGCGGC
GCTTCTTTGAGCGAACGATCAAAAATAAGTGGCGCCCCATCAAAAAAATATTCTCAACATAAAAAACTTT
GTGTAATACTTGTAACGCTGAATTCGCCGGGGTAGTCTAGGGGTTAGGCAGCGGACTCTAAATCCGCCTT
ACGTGGGTTCAAATCCCACCCCCGGCTCCAGGATCCTCTAGAGTCGACCTGCAGATCCTTAGCGAAAGCT
AAGGATTTTTTTTGCGGCCGCTTTCACCGTCATCACCGAAACGCGCGAGGCAGCAGATCAATTCGCGCGC
GAAGGCGAAGCGGCATGCATTTACGTTGACACCATCGAATGGTGCAAAACCTTTCGCGGTATGGCATGAT
AGCGCCCGGAAGAGAGTCAATTCAGGGTGGTGAATGTGAAACCAGTAACGTTATACGATGTCGCAGAGTA
TGCCGGTGTCTCTTATCAGACCGTTTCCCGCGTGGTGAACCAGGCCAGCCACGTTTCTGCGAAAACGCGG
GAAAAAGTGGAAGCGGCGATGGCGGAGCTGAATTACATTCCCAACCGCGTGGCACAACAACTGGCGGGCA
AACAGTCGTTGCTGATTGGCGTTGCCACCTCCAGTCTGGCCCTGCACGCGCCGTCGCAAATTGTCGCGGC
GATTAAATCTCGCGCCGATCAACTGGGTGCCAGCGTGGTGGTGTCGATGGTAGAACGAAGCGGCGTCGAA
GCCTGTAAAGCGGCGGTGCACAATCTTCTCGCGCAACGCGTCAGTGGGCTGATCATTAACTATCCGCTGG
ATGACCAGGATGCCATTGCTGTGGAAGCTGCCTGCACTAATGTTCCGGCGTTATTTCTTGATGACTCTGA
CCAGACACCCATCAACAGTATTATTTTCTCCCATGAAGACGGTACGCGACTGGGCGTGGAGCATCTGGTC
GCATTGGGTCACCAGCAAATCGCGCTGTTAGCGGGCCCATTAAGTTCTGTCTCGGCGCGTCTGCGTCTGG
CTGGCTGGCATAAATATCTCACTCGCAATCAAATTCAGCCGATAGCGGAACGGGAAGGCGACTGGAGTGC
CATGTCCGGTTTTCAACAAACCATGCAAATGCTGAATGAGGGCATCGTTCCCACTGCGATGCTGGTTGCC
AACGATCAGATGGCGCTGGGCGCAATGCGCGCCATTACCGAGTCCGGGCTGCGCGTTGGTGCGGATATCT
CGGTAGTGGGATACGACGATACCGAAGACAGCTCATGTTATATCCCGCCGTTAGCCACCATCAAACAGGA
TTTTCGCCTGCTGGGGCAAACCAGCGTGGACCGCTTGCTGCAACTCTCTCAGGGCCAGGCGGTGAAGGGC
AATCAGCTGTTGCCCGTCTCACTGGTGAAAAGAAAAACCACCCTGGCGCCCAATACGCAAACCGCCTCTC
CCCGCGCGTTGGCCGATTCATTAATGCAGCTGGCACGACAGGTTTCCCGACTGGAAAGCGGGCAGTGAGC
GCAACGCAATTAATGTAAGTTAGCGCGAATTGATCTGGTTTGACAGCTTATCATCGACTGCACGGTGCAC
CAATGCTTCTGGCGTCAGGCAGCCATCGGAAGCTGTGGTATGGCTGTGCAGGTCGTAGATCACTGCATAA
TTCGTGTCGCTCAAGGCGCACTCCCGTTCTGGATAATGTTTTTTGCGCCGACATCATAACGGTTCTGGCA
AATATTCTGAAATGAGCTG
Features (pLannotate 1.2.2; 31 found; start..end, strand, type, name):
      1..30      +  promoter       trc promoter: strong E. coli promoter; hybrid between the trp and lac UV5 promoters
     38..54      +  protein_bind   lac operator: The lac repressor binds to the lac operator to inhibit transcription in E. coli. This inhibition can be relieved by adding lactose or isopropyl-β-D-thiogalactopyranoside (IPTG). lac repressor encoded by lacI
     81..1691    +  CDS            sepS: SEPS_METMP - Experimental evidence at protein level: Swiss-Prot protein existence level 1. Catalyzes the attachment of O-phosphoserine (Sep) to tRNA(Cys). From Methanococcus maripaludis (strain S2 / LL).
   1754..2935    +  CDS            tufB: EFTU2_ECOLI - Experimental evidence at protein level: Swiss-Prot protein existence level 1. (Microbial infection) Upon infection by bacteriophage Qbeta, part of the viral RNA-dependent RNA polymerase complex. With EF-Ts may provide a stabilizing scaffold for the beta (catalytic) subunit. Helps separate the double-stranded RNA of the template and growing RNA during elongation (PubMed:22245970). With the beta subunit helps form the exit tunnel for template RNA. The GTPase activity of this subunit is not required for viral RNA replication (PubMed:20798060). From Escherichia coli (strain K12).
   2948..2971    +  misc_feature   MCS (fragment): pUC18/19 multiple cloning site
   3055..3170    +  ncRNA          5S rRNA: Accession: RF00001 - 5S ribosomal RNA
   3174..3260    +  terminator     rrnB T1 terminator: Escherichia coli rrnB; transcription terminator T1 from the E. coli rrnB gene
   3352..3379    +  terminator     rrnB T2 terminator: transcription terminator T2 from the E. coli rrnB gene
   3424..3534    -  CDS            mbeC (fragment): MBEC_ECOLX - Experimental evidence at protein level: Swiss-Prot protein existence level 1. Required for efficient mobilization of ColE1 plasmid and is thus essential to promote the specific transfer of the plasmid during conjugation. Probably functions by inducing DNA bending, helping the MbeA relaxase to melt the DNA around the nic site and cleave the phosphodiester bond. Binds specifically double-stranded DNA (dsDNA) containing the ColE1 oriT but does not recognize the inverted repeat (IR). From Escherichia coli.
   3575..3766    +  CDS            rop: Rop protein, which maintains plasmids at low copy number; rop
   3868..4007    +  misc_feature   bom: basis of mobility region from pBR322
   4193..4781    -  rep_origin     ori: high-copy-number ColE1/pMB1/pBR322/pUC origin of replication
   4903..5718    +  CDS            KanR: aminoglycoside phosphotransferase; aph(3')-Ia; confers resistance to kanamycin in bacteria or G418 (Geneticin®) in eukaryotes
   5727..5784    -  promoter       AmpR promoter (fragment): bla
   5907..5978    +  ncRNA          tRNA: Accession: RF00005 - tRNA
   5983..6006    +  misc_feature   MCS (fragment): pUC18/19 multiple cloning site
   6007..6035    +  terminator     bacterial terminator (fragment): putative bacterial transcription terminator
   6138..6209    +  ncRNA          tRNA: Accession: RF00005 - tRNA
   6214..6237    +  misc_feature   MCS (fragment): pUC18/19 multiple cloning site
   6238..6266    +  terminator     bacterial terminator (fragment): putative bacterial transcription terminator
   6374..6445    +  ncRNA          tRNA: Accession: RF00005 - tRNA
   6450..6473    +  misc_feature   MCS (fragment): pUC18/19 multiple cloning site
   6474..6502    +  terminator     bacterial terminator (fragment): putative bacterial transcription terminator
   6605..6676    +  ncRNA          tRNA: Accession: RF00005 - tRNA
   6681..6704    +  misc_feature   MCS (fragment): pUC18/19 multiple cloning site
   6705..6733    +  terminator     bacterial terminator (fragment): putative bacterial transcription terminator
   6742..6774    -  CDS            rop (fragment): Rop protein, which maintains plasmids at low copy number; rop
   6818..6895    +  promoter       lacIq promoter: lacI (mutant); In the lacIq allele, a single base change in the promoter boosts expression of the lacI gene about 10-fold.
   6896..7978    +  CDS            lacI: lac repressor; lacI; The lac repressor binds to the lac operator to inhibit transcription in E. coli. This inhibition can be relieved by adding lactose or isopropyl-β-D-thiogalactopyranoside (IPTG).
   8020..8037    +  promoter       tet promoter (fragment): E. coli promoter for tetracycline efflux protein gene
   8033..8134    -  CDS            yciV (fragment): RNAAM_ECOLI - Also known as trpH From Escherichia coli (strain K12).
