[The description below was written by a language model from this plasmid's Addgene catalogue record and pLannotate feature annotations shown in this document.]
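Description:
SepOTSκ is a bacterial expression plasmid of about 8.2 kb that encodes a variant of the phosphoserine orthogonal translation system, built on pKD, a backbone derived from pKK223-3. It replicates in E. coli from a ColE1/pMB1-type origin accompanied by the rop gene and the bom region, and it is selected with kanamycin through an aph(3')-Ia resistance gene. The record lists the copy number as unknown.

The payload has two parts. First, a trc promoter with a lac operator drives a two-gene operon. Its first gene is sepS, the Methanococcus maripaludis O-phosphoseryl-tRNA synthetase (SepRS). Its second is a coding sequence that the annotation matches to E. coli tufB and that corresponds to EF-Sep in the catalogue entry, an EF-Tu-derived elongation factor. The operon ends in the rrnB T1 and T2 terminators. A plasmid-borne lacI gene under the lacIq promoter keeps it repressed until induction with IPTG. Second, a tandem array carries four copies of tRNA-Sep-A37, each followed by a short terminator fragment. The feature tables do not annotate the promoter driving these tRNAs.

Together, SepRS charges the tRNA with phosphoserine and EF-Sep is expected to deliver it to the ribosome, so that TAG codons are read as phosphoserine. A separate plasmid encoding the protein of interest, with TAG at the desired position, is required for recombinant phosphoprotein production. The depositor recommends a genomically recoded E. coli strain lacking genomic TAG codons for high-efficiency phosphoprotein expression. The two sequence records (depositor and repository sequencing) show the same features in the same order from different start points and differ by only a few nucleotides in length.
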