Addgene plasmid #68291: SepOTSκ
Purpose: Phosphoserine orthogonal translation system
Depositing lab: Jesse Rinehart. Depositing organization: Yale University. Publication: A flexible codon in genomically recoded Escherichia coli permits programmable protein phosphorylation. Pirman NL, Barber KW, Aerni HR, Ma NJ, Haimovich AD, Rogulina S, Isaacs FJ, Rinehart J. Nat Commun. 2015 Sep 9;6:8130. doi: 10.1038/ncomms9130. PubMed 26350500.
Backbone
  Vector backbone: pKD
  Modifications to backbone: pKD is derived from pKK223-3 (Pharmacia). This plasmid encodes a variant of the phosphoserine orthogonal translation system. Another plasmid encoding a protein of interest with TAG at the proper position is needed for recombinant phosphoprotein expression. See article and supplementary information for cloning information.
  Vector type: Bacterial Expression, Synthetic Biology
Growth in bacteria
  Bacterial resistance: Kanamycin, 25 μg/mL
  Growth temperature: 30°C
  Growth strain: NEB Stable
  Growth instructions: This plasmid is slow growing and may take up to 24 hours to produce colonies.
  Copy number: Unknown
Gene/Insert
  Gene/Insert name: SepRS/EF-Sep, 4xtRNA-Sep-A37
  Species: Synthetic
Terms and licenses: Academic/Nonprofit Terms; Industry Terms: Not Available to Industry
Depositor comments: See supplementary information accompanying article for additional cloning information. We recommend introducing this plasmid into a recoded strain of E. coli (no genomic TAG codons) for high-efficiency phoshoprotein expression. For plasmid propagation use NEB Stable cells. Check tRNA locus with the following primer pair: TCATTACAGAAACGGCTTTT, CATCGCCGCTTCCACTTTTT The correct size of expected PCR product is 1.4kb.
How to cite: SepOTSκ was a gift from Jesse Rinehart (Addgene plasmid # 68291 ; http://n2t.net/addgene:68291 ; RRID:Addgene_68291)
