>Addgene plasmid #68291 | SepOTSκ | addgene partial sequence | sequence record 123816 | pJR_F2 5'-cgacgttagaggcccagt-3'
AAGAAAAGTTTGAACGTACAAAACCGCACGTTAACGTCGGTACTATCGGCCACGTTGACCATGGTAAAAC
AACGCTGACCGCTGCAATCACTACCGTACTGGCTAAAACCTACGGCGGTGCTGCTCGCGCATTCGACCAG
ATCGATAACGCGCCGGAAGAAAAAGCTCGTGGTATCACCATCAACACTTCTCGGGTTGAATACGACACCC
CGACCCGTCACTACGCACACGTAGACTGCCCGGGGCACGCCGACTATGTTAAAAACATGATCACCGGTGC
TGCGCAGATGGACGGCGCGATCCTGGTAGTTGCTGCGACTGACGGCCCGATGCCGCAGACTCGTGAGCAC
ATCCTGCTGGGTCGTCAGGTAGGCGTTCCGTACATCATCGTGTTCCTGAACAAATGCGACATGGTTGATG
ACGAAGAGCTGCTGGAACTGGTTGAAATGGAA
