>Addgene plasmid #68291 | SepOTSκ | addgene partial sequence | sequence record 123817 | KanR2-F 5'-GAACTGCCTCGGTGAGTTTT-3'
TATGGTATTGATAATCCTGATATGAGTAAATTGCAGTTTCATTTGATGCTCGATGAGTTTTTCTAAGAAT
TAATTCATGAGCGGATACATATTTGAATGTATTTAGAAAAATAAACAAATAGGGGTTCCGCGCACATTTC
CCCGAAAAGTGCCAGGCCGCGCTTCTTTGAGCGAACGATCAAAAATAAGTGGCGCCCCATCAAAAAAATA
TTCTCAACATAAAAAACTTTGTGTAATACTTGTAACGCTGAATTCGCCGGGGTAGTCTAGGGGTTAGGCA
GCGGACTCTAAATCCGCCTTACGTGGGTTCAAATCCCACCCCCGGCTCCAGGATCCTCTAGAGTCGACCT
GCAGATCCTTAGCGAAAGCTAAGGATTTTTTTTGCCGCGGCGCTTCTTTGAGCGAACGATCAAAAATAAG
TGGCGCCCCATCAAAAAAATATTCTCAACATAAAAAACTTTGTGTAATACTTGTAACGCTGAATTCGCCG
GGGTAGTCTAGGGGTTAGGCAGCGGACTCTAAATCCGCCTTACGTGGGTTCAAATCCCACCCCCGGCTCC
AGGATCCTCTAGAGTCGACCTGCAGATCCTTAGCGAAAGCTAAGGATTTTTTTTGCGGCCCGGCCGCGCT
TCTTTGAGCGAACGATCAAAAATAAGTGGCGCCCCATCAAAAAAATATTCTCAACATAAAAAACTTTGTG
TAATACTTGTAACGCTGAATTCGCCGGGGTAGTCTAGGGGTTAGGCAGCGGAACTCTAAATCCGCCTTAC
GTGGGTTCAAATCCCACCCCCGGCTCCAGGATCCTCTAGAGTCGACCTGCAGATCCTTAGCGA
