>Addgene plasmid #68291 | SepOTSκ | addgene partial sequence | sequence record 330071 | KanR2-F 5'-GAACTGCCTCGGTGAGTTTT-3'
TATTGATAATCCTGATATGAGTAAATTGCAGTTTCATTTGATGCTCGATGAGTTTTTCTAAGAATTAATT
CATGAGCGGATACATATTTGAATGTATTTAGAAAAATAAACAAATAGGGGTTCCGCGCACATTTCCCCGA
AAAGTGCCAGGCCGCGCTTCTTTGAGCGAACGATCAAAAATAAGTGGCGCCCCATCAAAAAAATATTCTC
AACATAAAAAACTTTGTGTAATACTTGTAACGCTGAATTCGCCGGGGTAGTCTAGGGGTTAGGCAGCGGA
CTCTAAATCCGCCTTACGTGGGTTCAAATCCCACCCCCGGCTCCAGGATCCTCTAGAGTCGACCTGCAGA
TCCTTAGCGAAAGCTAAGGATTTTTTTTGCCGCGGCGCTTCTTTGAGCGAACGATCAAAAATAAGTGGCG
CCCCATCAAAAAAATATTCTCAACATAAAAAACTTTGTGTAATACTTGTAACGCTGAATTCGCCGGGGTA
GTCTAGGGGTTAGGCAGCGGACTCTAAATCCGCCTTACGTGGGTTCAAATCCCACCCCCGGCTCCAGGAT
CCTCTAGAGTCGACCTGCAGATCCTTAGCGAAAGCTAAGGATTTTTTTTGCGGCCCGGCCGCGCTTCTTT
GAGCGAACGATCAAAAATAAGTGGCGCCCCATCAAAAAAATATTCTCAACATAAAAAACTTTGTGTAATA
CTTGTAACGCTGAATTCGCCGGGGTAGTCTAGGGGTTAGGCAGCGGACTCTAAATCCGCCTTACGTGGGT
TCAAATCCCACCCCCGGCTCCAGGATCCTCTAGAGTCGACCTGCAGATCCTTAGCGAAAGCTAAGGATTT
TTTTTGCCGCGGCGCTTCTTTGAGCGAACGATCAAAAATAAGTGGCGCCCCATCAAAAAAATATTCTCAA
CATAAAAAACTTTGTGTAATACTTGTAACGCTGAA
